Addgene plasmid #133498: pAV0478
Purpose: Expression of sfGFP targeted to the nucleus with two NLS signals
Depositing lab: Sophie Martin. Depositing organization: Universite de Lausanne (UNIL). Publication: A toolbox of stable integration vectors in the fission yeast Schizosaccharomyces pombe. Vjestica A, Marek M, Nkosi PJ, Merlini L, Liu G, Berard M, Billault-Chaumartin I, Martin SG. J Cell Sci. 2020 Jan 8;133(1). pii: jcs.240754. doi: 10.1242/jcs.240754. PubMed 31801797.
Backbone
  Vector backbone: pHis5StuI(pAV0413)
  Vector type: Yeast Expression
Growth in bacteria
  Bacterial resistance: Ampicillin, 100 μg/mL
  Growth temperature: 37°C
  Growth strain: DH5alpha
  Copy number: High Copy
Gene/Insert
  Gene/Insert name: pHis5(StuI)-p(tdh1)-NLSSV40-sfGFP-NLSSV40-natMX
  Species: S. pombe (fission yeast)
  Cloning method: Unknown
Terms and licenses: Academic/Nonprofit Terms; Industry Terms: Not Available to Industry
Depositor comments: Please see the Resource Information section for an annotated Genbank file.
How to cite: pAV0478 was a gift from Sophie Martin (Addgene plasmid # 133498 ; http://n2t.net/addgene:133498 ; RRID:Addgene_133498)
