[The description below was written by a language model from this plasmid's Addgene catalogue record and pLannotate feature annotations shown in this document.]
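Description:
pAV0478 is a fission yeast (Schizosaccharomyces pombe) expression plasmid built on the pHis5StuI (pAV0413) backbone, part of a toolbox of stable integration vectors. In E. coli it is maintained as a high-copy plasmid through a ColE1/pUC-type origin and selected with ampicillin via the β-lactamase gene and its promoter. The sequenced record (8,227 nt) also carries remnants of a phagemid-style cloning backbone: an f1 origin, lacZα fragment, lac promoter/operator, flanking T7 and T3 promoters, and short bom, rop and lacI fragments that are unlikely to have any functional role here. No yeast replication origin is annotated. This fits an integrating design in which the S. pombe his5 sequence on the backbone (annotated alongside the neighbouring snR5 snoRNA) provides homology to the his5 locus. The "StuI" in the backbone name suggests linearisation at that site to direct integration, though the record does not spell this out.

The payload, as named in the catalogue, is superfolder GFP flanked on both sides by SV40 nuclear localisation signals and driven by the tdh1 promoter. The feature table detects the sfGFP coding sequence but annotates neither the tdh1 promoter, the NLS sequences, nor a terminator for this cassette. The unannotated stretch upstream of sfGFP presumably holds the promoter. Immediately downstream lies a natMX cassette, in which the Ashbya gossypii TEF promoter and terminator drive nourseothricin acetyltransferase, allowing selection of yeast transformants on nourseothricin. The stated purpose is to express sfGFP targeted to the nucleus, which gives a bright, rapidly maturing green nuclear marker for live-cell imaging in S. pombe.
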