Features (pLannotate 1.2.2; 20 found; start..end, strand, type, name):
    137..186     +  misc_feature   bom (fragment): basis of mobility region from pBR322
    310..452     +  ncRNA          S pombe snR5: Accession: RF01435 - small nucleolar RNA snR5
   1178..1825    +  CDS            his5: HIS7_SCHPO - Experimental evidence at protein level: Swiss-Prot protein existence level 1. From Schizosaccharomyces pombe (strain 972 / ATCC 24843) (Fission yeast).
   2213..2261    +  misc_feature   bom (fragment): basis of mobility region from pBR322
   2289..2717    -  rep_origin     f1 ori (sequence partly withheld): f1 bacteriophage origin of replication; arrow indicates direction of (+) strand synthesis
   2721..2876    -  CDS            lacZα (fragment): LacZα fragment of β-galactosidase; lacZ fragment
   2884..2902    +  promoter       T7 promoter: promoter for bacteriophage T7 RNA polymerase
   3966..4676    +  CDS            Superfolder GFP: Superfolder GFP is a basic (constitutively fluorescent) green fluorescent protein published in 2005, derived from Aequorea victoria. It is reported to be a very rapidly-maturing weak dimer.
   4791..5134    +  promoter       TEF promoter: Ashbya gossypii TEF promoter
   5141..5705    +  CDS            NrsR (fragment): nourseothricin acetyltransferase; Streptomyces noursei nat1; confers resistance to nourseothricin
   5713..5910    +  terminator     TEF terminator: Ashbya gossypii TEF terminator
   5967..5985    -  promoter       T3 promoter: promoter for bacteriophage T3 RNA polymerase
   6030..6046    -  protein_bind   lac operator: The lac repressor binds to the lac operator to inhibit transcription in E. coli. This inhibition can be relieved by adding lactose or isopropyl-β-D-thiogalactopyranoside (IPTG). lac repressor encoded by lacI
   6054..6084    -  promoter       lac promoter: promoter for the E. coli lac operon
   6099..6120    -  protein_bind   CAP binding site: CAP binding activates transcription in the presence of cAMP. E. coli catabolite activator protein
   6133..6225    -  CDS            lacI (fragment): lac repressor; lacI; The lac repressor binds to the lac operator to inhibit transcription in E. coli. This inhibition can be relieved by adding lactose or isopropyl-β-D-thiogalactopyranoside (IPTG).
   6408..6996    -  rep_origin     ori: high-copy-number ColE1/pMB1/pBR322/pUC origin of replication
   7167..8027    -  CDS            AmpR: β-lactamase; bla; confers resistance to ampicillin, carbenicillin, and related antibiotics
   8028..8132    -  promoter       AmpR promoter: bla
   8227..35      +  CDS            rop (fragment) (across the origin): Rop protein, which maintains plasmids at low copy number; rop
>Addgene plasmid #133498 | pAV0478 | addgene full sequence | sequence record 263631 | Addgene NGS Result
TCGCGCGTTTCGGTGATGACGGTGAAAACCTCTGACACATGCAGCTCCCGGAGACGGTCACAGCTTGTCT
GTAAGCGGATGCCGGGAGCAGACAAGCCCGTCAGGGCGCGTCAGCGGGTGTTGGCGGGTGTCGGGGCTGG
CTTAACTATGCGGCATCAGAGCAGATTGTACTGAGAGTGCACCATAACCGGGATGGAACGATTGAATACT
GTGCTACTCTTTATGTAATATAACGAATTCAACTGTTCAACGTATGTGACTGCTCTCTGCTTCTCGGTAT
ATATTTACTTGAAGGAATTAATTTTTCTTTGCCAATGGTCTCTTTTACCAATTGCAGTCTGGCTTAAAGC
AATGAGGTTGTAATTAAATGGCTTGAGACCTAGAACAAACACCTTTTACAATCCTTGTTTACTGGTTTTG
ATAGTAAATTCGGTTCGCTTGTGGTGTACATTATATTTTTTAGGCTAGTCGTGATTTTTTGATAATATCA
ATATTCTTAGATTTGAGACATTCATGCTTTTTAATTTGATCAATCGTTTGTATCTTCATTAATTAGTAGG
TGGTTTGATAGAACATTTAGTTGCTTGTTTGACTACAAATATCTGCAGAATGGATTCGGTTAATAAAAAA
AATGTTTGAGGAATTAATTTTCGCTTTGGAGTGGAGGCCTCAATTCGATGTTGCAGATTTTACAAGTTTT
TAAAATGTATTTCATTATTACTTTTTATATGCCTAATAAAAAAGCCATAGTTTAATCTATAGATAACTTT
TTTTCCAGTGCACTAACGGACGTTACATTCCCATACAAAACTGCGTAGTTAAAGCTAAGGAAAAGTTAAT
ATCATGTTAATTAAATACGCTATTTACAATAAGACATTGAACTCATTTATATCGTTGAATATGAATAACC
AATTTCAGCGAATTTTTAACAAACATCGTTCACCTCGTTTAAGGATATCTTGTGTATGGGGTGTTGACTT
GCTTTATCGAATAATTACCGTACCTGTAATTGGCTTGCTGGATATAGCGGTAGTCTAATATCTAGCAAAA
ATCTTTTGGGTGAAAAGGCTTGCAATTTCACGACACCGAACTATTTGTCATTTTTTAATAAGGAAGTTTT
CCATAAATTCCTGTAATTCTCGGTTGATCTAATTGAAAAGAGTAGTTTTGCATCACGATGAGGAGGGCTT
TTGTAGAAAGAAATACGAACGAAACGAAAATCAGCGTTGCCATCGCTTTGGACAAAGCTCCCTTACCTGA
AGAGTCGAATTTTATTGATGAACTTATAACTTCCAAGCATGCAAACCAAAAGGGAGAACAAGTAATCCAA
GTAGACACGGGAATTGGATTCTTGGATCACATGTATCATGCACTGGCTAAACATGCAGGCTGGAGCTTAC
GACTTTACTCAAGAGGTGATTTAATCATCGATGATCATCACACTGCAGAAGATACTGCTATTGCACTTGG
TATTGCATTCAAGCAGGCTATGGGTAACTTTGCCGGCGTTAAAAGATTTGGACATGCTTATTGTCCACTT
GACGAAGCTCTTTCTAGAAGCGTAGTTGACTTGTCGGGACGGCCCTATGCTGTTATCGATTTGGGATTAA
AGCGTGAAAAGGTTGGGGAATTGTCCTGTGAAATGATCCCTCACTTACTATATTCCTTTTCGGTAGCAGC
TGGAATTACTTTGCATGTTACCTGCTTATATGGTAGTAATGACCATCATCGTGCTGAAAGCGCTTTTAAA
TCTCTGGCTGTTGCCATGCGCGCGGCTACTAGTCTTACTGGAAGTTCTGAAGTCCCAAGCACGAAGGGAG
TGTTGTAAAGATGAATTGGATTATGTCAGGAAAAGAACGACAATTTTGCATCCAAATTGTCTAAATTTTA
GAGTTGCTTGAAAACAATAGAACCTTACTTGCTTTATAATTACGTTAATTAGAAGCGTTATCTCGTGAAG
GAATATAGTACGTAGCCGTATAAATTGAATTGAATGTTCAGCTTATAGAATAGAGACACTTTGCTGTTCA
ATGCGTCGTCACTTACCATACTCACTTTATTATACGACTTTAAGTATAAACTCCGCGGTTATGGTAAAAT
TAATGATGCACAAACGTCCGATTCCATATGGGTACACTACAATTAAATACTTTTAAGTAACGCTGATTTC
TTATTTTTTATCCTTGGTGTATTTATTGTTTATACCGCTAGGGCGGTGTGAAATACCGCACAGATGCGTA
AGGAGAAAATACCGCATCAGGAAATTGTAAGCGTTAATATTTTGTTAAAATTCGCGTTAAATTTTTGTTA
AATCAGCTCATTTTTTAACCAATAGGCCGAAATCGGCAAAATCCCTTATAAATCAAAAGAATAGACCGAG
ATAGGGT
[37 nt withheld, positions 2388-2424]
AAAGAACGTGGACTCCAACGTCAAAGG
[49 nt withheld, positions 2452-2500]
T
[91 nt withheld, positions 2502-2592]
G
[124 nt withheld, positions 2594-2717]
CCATTCGCCATTCAGGCTGCGCAACTGTTGGGAAGGGCGATCGGTGCGGGCCTCTTCGCTATTACGCCAG
CTGGCGAAAGGGGGATGTGCTGCAAGGCGATTAAGTTGGGTAACGCCAGGGTTTTCCCAGTCACGACGTT
GTAAAACGACGGCCAGTGAGCGCGCGTAATACGACTCACTATAGGGCGAATTGGGTACCTAAAGTATGGA
AAATCAAAATTCCTGAATTTTTGTAAACTCCCATACAAATACGATTACACATACATACAAAAATGCAAAT
AACAAAATATACACGCACGCATGCACACTAAATAAACAAACTGTGCGTCCATTCCTTTTATGCACAAACG
TTGAAGCTCAGGACATCGCACCAACAATCACTCATCTCTTCTCTCTCTACCCACTTTCCACCCACACCCA
CAGTCTGCATCTGTTTGACGACTGTAGCTCAAGCATCAGTAGCAGCCGCTGTCATCCTCAACTGCTGCTG
CTGATGCTGCTTGAATGTACGCATGATAGCAACGACGCACCGCTCTACCACTACTACCGAAGCGCCATCA
TCACCTCCTCACCTACCATCGCAATCGTCCTCTCGAAACTCTTCGACCGCTTTCACCCGGCTTCCTGCAG
GTAACAATGCGCTCGGCGCTTGATTAAAAGAGGCCAGAGGCGATAAATGACTCAGGGTGCATTTGGCCTC
GCTACGAAAGGACCCTGTCTTGTGATTTTTCCGTAGCCAATGGACAACCGCCTTGTCAACCTTTTGACTT
TGGAATGTGCTAGCAATTCCTCCTTCCCCCTGACTTCAGGTGACAAGGCTTGCATCACGCTGAGGTAGGC
GTCGGAAAAACTTTCCTCACAAGGCTGACGTCATGGAATGTGCAATCAAAGTCAGGAGCGGGAACGAGGC
AGATTACCAACGAAGCAACGACCATCTCGGAACAACTTGCAAAGAAAGTCAAGGAAAGTTGGCACCACAT
CACGATCGCGCACCTTCTCCAATCACCTTGCTCCTTAGTTGTTCCGAATCGAGTGCGAGGCAATTGTGGT
AAAGATAGTCGGGGGAAACCCTTACCCCATTCACACCACGGCTGATGGCTGCTGTGTGGGATGGAAAGGT
ATAAATAGAGGCAGGCGGTGCCTAGCATCGCTTCTGTATAGATCATTCATCCATAGTATTGATTTACACT
TGATTCAAACCTAGGCCGCGGAAGGGGGATGGGTTCCCCTAAGAAGAAGCGTAAGGTTTCCAAGGGTGAA
GAGCTATTTACTGGGGTTGTACCCATTTTGGTAGAACTGGACGGAGATGTAAACGGACATAAATTCTCTG
TTAGAGGTGAGGGCGAAGGCGATGCCACCAATGGTAAATTGACTCTGAAGTTTATATGCACTACGGGTAA
ATTACCTGTTCCTTGGCCAACCCTAGTAACAACTTTGACATATGGTGTTCAATGTTTCTCAAGATACCCA
GACCATATGAAAAGGCATGATTTCTTTAAAAGTGCTATGCCAGAAGGCTACGTGCAAGAGAGAACTATCT
CCTTTAAGGATGACGGTACGTATAAAACACGAGCAGAAGTGAAATTCGAAGGGGATACACTAGTTAATCG
CATCGAATTAAAGGGTATAGACTTTAAGGAAGATGGTAATATTCTCGGCCATAAACTTGAGTATAATTTC
AACTCGCATAATGTGTACATTACAGCTGACAAACAAAAGAACGGAATTAAAGCGAATTTTAAAATCAGGC
ACAACGTCGAAGATGGGTCTGTTCAACTTGCCGATCATTATCAGCAAAACACCCCTATTGGTGATGGTCC
AGTCTTGTTACCCGATAATCACTACTTAAGCACACAGTCTAGATTGTCAAAAGATCCGAATGAAAAGCGT
GATCACATGGTTTTATTGGAATTTGTCACCGCTGCAGGAATAACTCACGGAATGGACGAGCTTTATAAGG
GGCCTAAGAAGAAGCGTAAGGTTGGTGGTCCCGGTGGTCATGGATCCCCGGGTTAATTAAGGCGCGCCAG
ATCTGTTTAGCTTGCCTCGTCCCCGCCGGGTCACCCGGCCAGCGACATGGAGGCCCAGAATACCCTCCTT
GACAGTCTTGACGTGCGCAGCTCAGGGGCATGATGTGACTGTCGCCCGTACATTTAGCCCATACATCCCC
ATGTATAATCATTTGCATCCATACATTTTGATGGCCGCACGGCGCGAAGCAAAAATTACGGCTCCTCGCT
GCAGACCTGCGAGCAGGGAAACGCTCCCCTCACAGACGCGTTGAATTGTCCCCACGCCGCGCCCCTGTAG
AGAAATATAAAAGGTTAGGATTTGCCACTGAGGTTCTTCTTTCATATACTTCCTTTTTAAATCTTGCTAG
GATACAGTTCTCACATCACATCCGAACATAAACAACCATGGGTACCACTCTTGACGACACGGCTTACCGG
TACCGCACCAGTGTCCCGGGGGACGCCGAGGCCATCGAGGCACTGGATGGGTCCTTCACCACCGACACCG
TCTTCCGCGTCACCGCCACCGGGGACGGCTTCACCCTGCGGGAGGTGCCGGTGGACCCGCCCCTGACCAA
GGTGTTCCCCGACGACGAATCGGACGACGAATCGGACGACGGGGAGGACGGCGACCCGGACTCTCGGACG
TTCGTCGCGTACGGGGACGACGGCGACCTGGCGGGCTTCGTGGTCGTCTCGTACTCCGGCTGGAACCGCC
GGCTGACCGTCGAGGACATCGAGGTCGCCCCGGAGCACCGGGGGCACGGGGTCGGGCGCGCGTTGATGGG
GCTCGCGACGGAGTTCGCCCGCGAGCGGGGTGCCGGGCACCTCTGGCTGGAGGTCACCAACGTCAACGCA
CCGGCGATCCACGCGTACCGGCGGATGGGGTTCACCCTCTGCGGCCTGGACACCGCCCTGTACGACGGCA
CCGCCTCGGACGGCGAGCAGGCGCTCTACATGAGCATGCCCTGCCCCTAATCAGTACTGACAATAAAAAG
ATTCTTGTTTTCAAGAACTTGTCATTTGTATAGTTTTTTTATATTGTAGTTGTTCTATTTTAATCAAATG
TTAGCGTGATTTATATTTTTTTTCGCCTCGACATCATCTGCCCAGATGCGAAGTTAAGTGCGCAGAAAGT
AATATCATGCGTCAATCGTATGTGAATGCTGGTCGCTATACTGCTGTCGATTCGATACTAACGCCGCCAT
CCAGTTTAAACGAGCTCCAGCTTTTGTTCCCTTTAGTGAGGGTTAATTGCGCGCTTGGCGTAATCATGGT
CATAGCTGTTTCCTGTGTGAAATTGTTATCCGCTCACAATTCCACACAACATACGAGCCGGAAGCATAAA
GTGTAAAGCCTGGGGTGCCTAATGAGTGAGCTAACTCACATTAATTGCGTTGCGCTCACTGCCCGCTTTC
CAGTCGGGAAACCTGTCGTGCCAGCTGCATTAATGAATCGGCCAACGCGCGGGGAGAGGCGGTTTGCGTA
TTGGGCGCTCTTCCGCTTCCTCGCTCACTGACTCGCTGCGCTCGGTCGTTCGGCTGCGGCGAGCGGTATC
AGCTCACTCAAAGGCGGTAATACGGTTATCCACAGAATCAGGGGATAACGCAGGAAAGAACATGTGAGCA
AAAGGCCAGCAAAAGGCCAGGAACCGTAAAAAGGCCGCGTTGCTGGCGTTTTTCCATAGGCTCCGCCCCC
CTGACGAGCATCACAAAAATCGACGCTCAAGTCAGAGGTGGCGAAACCCGACAGGACTATAAAGATACCA
GGCGTTTCCCCCTGGAAGCTCCCTCGTGCGCTCTCCTGTTCCGACCCTGCCGCTTACCGGATACCTGTCC
GCCTTTCTCCCTTCGGGAAGCGTGGCGCTTTCTCATAGCTCACGCTGTAGGTATCTCAGTTCGGTGTAGG
TCGTTCGCTCCAAGCTGGGCTGTGTGCACGAACCCCCCGTTCAGCCCGACCGCTGCGCCTTATCCGGTAA
CTATCGTCTTGAGTCCAACCCGGTAAGACACGACTTATCGCCACTGGCAGCAGCCACTGGTAACAGGATT
AGCAGAGCGAGGTATGTAGGCGGTGCTACAGAGTTCTTGAAGTGGTGGCCTAACTACGGCTACACTAGAA
GAACAGTATTTGGTATCTGCGCTCTGCTGAAGCCAGTTACCTTCGGAAAAAGAGTTGGTAGCTCTTGATC
CGGCAAACAAACCACCGCTGGTAGCGGTGGTTTTTTTGTTTGCAAGCAGCAGATTACGCGCAGAAAAAAA
GGATCTCAAGAAGATCCTTTGATCTTTTCTACGGGGTCTGACGCTCAGTGGAACGAAAACTCACGTTAAG
GGATTTTGGTCATGAGATTATCAAAAAGGATCTTCACCTAGATCCTTTTAAATTAAAAATGAAGTTTTAA
ATCAATCTAAAGTATATATGAGTAAACTTGGTCTGACAGTTACCAATGCTTAATCAGTGAGGCACCTATC
TCAGCGATCTGTCTATTTCGTTCATCCATAGTTGCCTGACTCCCCGTCGTGTAGATAACTACGATACGGG
AGGGCTTACCATCTGGCCCCAGTGCTGCAATGATACCGCGAGACCCACGCTCACCGGCTCCAGATTTATC
AGCAATAAACCAGCCAGCCGGAAGGGCCGAGCGCAGAAGTGGTCCTGCAACTTTATCCGCCTCCATCCAG
TCTATTAATTGTTGCCGGGAAGCTAGAGTAAGTAGTTCGCCAGTTAATAGTTTGCGCAACGTTGTTGCCA
TTGCTACAGGCATCGTGGTGTCACGCTCGTCGTTTGGTATGGCTTCATTCAGCTCCGGTTCCCAACGATC
AAGGCGAGTTACATGATCCCCCATGTTGTGCAAAAAAGCGGTTAGCTCCTTCGGTCCTCCGATCGTTGTC
AGAAGTAAGTTGGCCGCAGTGTTATCACTCATGGTTATGGCAGCACTGCATAATTCTCTTACTGTCATGC
CATCCGTAAGATGCTTTTCTGTGACTGGTGAGTACTCAACCAAGTCATTCTGAGAATAGTGTATGCGGCG
ACCGAGTTGCTCTTGCCCGGCGTCAATACGGGATAATACCGCGCCACATAGCAGAACTTTAAAAGTGCTC
ATCATTGGAAAACGTTCTTCGGGGCGAAAACTCTCAAGGATCTTACCGCTGTTGAGATCCAGTTCGATGT
AACCCACTCGTGCACCCAACTGATCTTCAGCATCTTTTACTTTCACCAGCGTTTCTGGGTGAGCAAAAAC
AGGAAGGCAAAATGCCGCAAAAAAGGGAATAAGGGCGACACGGAAATGTTGAATACTCATACTCTTCCTT
TTTCAATATTATTGAAGCATTTATCAGGGTTATTGTCTCATGAGCGGATACATATTTGAATGTATTTAGA
AAAATAAACAAATAGGGGTTCCGCGCACATTTCCCCGAAAAGTGCCACCTGACGTCTAAGAAACCATTAT
TATCATGACATTAACCTATAAAAATAGGCGTATCACGAGGCCCTTTCGTC
